>Addgene plasmid #237656 | pRK5_msfGFP-HMGB1-Shuffled 8 | addgene full sequence | sequence record 471732 | Addgene NGS Result
TTCGAGCTCGCCCGACATTGATTATTGACTAGTTATTAATAGTAATCAATTACGGGGTCATTAGTTCATA
GCCCATATATGGAGTTCCGCGTTACATAACTTACGGTAAATGGCCCGCCTGGCTGACCGCCCAACGACCC
CCGCCCATTGACGTCAATAATGACGTATGTTCCCATAGTAACGCCAATAGGGACTTTCCATTGACGTCAA
TGGGTGGAGTATTTACGGTAAACTGCCCACTTGGCAGTACATCAAGTGTATCATATGCCAAGTACGCCCC
CTATTGACGTCAATGACGGTAAATGGCCCGCCTGGCATTATGCCCAGTACATGACCTTATGGGACTTTCC
TACTTGGCAGTACATCTACGTATTAGTCATCGCTATTACCATGGTGATGCGGTTTTGGCAGTACATCAAT
GGGCGTGGATAGCGGTTTGACTCACGGGGATTTCCAAGTCTCCACCCCATTGACGTCAATGGGAGTTTGT
TTTGGCACCAAAATCAACGGGACTTTCCAAAATGTCGTAACAACTCCGCCCCATTGACGCAAATGGGCGG
TAGGCGTGTACGGTGGGAGGTCTATATAAGCAGAGCTCGTTTAGTGAACCGTCAGATCGCCTGGAGACGC
CATCCACGCTGTTTTGACCTCCATAGAAGACACCGGGACCGATCCAGCCTCCGCGGCCGGGAACGGTGCA
TTGGAACGCGGATTCCCCGTGCCAAGAGTGACGTAAGTACCGCCTATAGAGTCTATAGGCCCACCCCCTT
GGCTTCGTTAGAACGCGGCTACAATTAATACATAACCTTATGTATCATACACATACGATTTAGGTGACAC
TATAGAATAACATCCACTTTGCCTTTCTCTCCACAGGTGTCCACTCCCAGGTCCAACTGCACCTCGGTTC
TATCGATTGAATTCGTACCGGTGCCACCATGGTGAGCAAGGGCGAGGAGCTGTTCACCGGGGTGGTGCCC
ATCCTGGTCGAGCTGGACGGCGACGTAAACGGCCACAAGTTCAGCGTGCGCGGCGAGGGCGAGGGCGATG
CCACCAACGGCAAGCTGACCCTGAAGTTCATCTGCACCACCGGCAAGCTGCCCGTGCCCTGGCCCACCCT
CGTGACCACCCTGACCTACGGCGTGCAGTGCTTCAGCCGCTACCCCGACCACATGAAGCAGCACGACTTC
TTCAAGTCCGCCATGCCCGAAGGCTACGTCCAGGAGCGCACCATCTCCTTCAAGGACGACGGCACCTACA
AGACCCGCGCCGAGGTGAAGTTCGAGGGCGACACCCTGGTGAACCGCATCGAGCTGAAGGGCATCGACTT
CAAGGAGGACGGCAACATCCTGGGGCACAAGCTGGAGTACAACTTCAACAGCCACAACGTCTATATCACG
GCCGACAAGCAGAAGAACGGCATCAAGGCGAACTTCAAGATCCGCCACAACGTCGAGGACGGCAGCGTGC
AGCTCGCCGACCACTACCAGCAGAACACCCCCATCGGCGACGGCCCCGTGCTGCTGCCCGACAACCACTA
CCTGAGCACCCAGTCCAAGCTGAGCAAAGACCCCAACGAGAAGCGCGATCACATGGTCCTGCTGGAGTTC
GTGACCGCCGCCGGGATCACTCTCGGCATGGACGAGCTGTACACGGCGATGGGCAAAGGAGATCCTAAGA
AGCCGAGAGGCAAAATGTCATCATATGCATTTTTTGTGCAAACTTGTCGGGAGGAGCATAAGAAGAAGCA
CCCAGATGCTTCAGTCAACTTCTCAGAGTTTTCTAAGAAGTGCTCAGAGAGGTGGAAGACCATGTCTGCT
AAAGAGAAAGGAAAATTTGAAGATATGGCAAAAGCGGACAAGGCCCGTTATGAAAGAGAAATGAAAACCT
ATATCCCTCCCAAAGGGGAGACAAAAAAGAAGTTCAAGGATCCCAATGCACCCAAGAGGCCTCCTTCGGC
CTTCTTCCTCTTCTGCTCTGAGTATCGCCCAAAAATCAAAGGAGAACATCCTGGCCTGTCCATTGGTGAT
GTTGCGAAGAAACTGGGAGAGATGTGGAATAACACTGCTGCAGATGACAAGCAGCCTTATGAAAAGAAGG
CTGCGAAGCTGAAGGAAAAATATGAAAAGGATATTGCTGCATATCGAGCTAAAGGAAAGCCTGATGCAGC
AAAAAAGGGAGTTGTCAAGGCTGAAAAAAGCAAGAAAAGGAAGAGGAGGAAGATGAGGAAGATGAAGAGG
ATGAGGAGGAGGAGGAAGATGAAGAAGATGAAGATGAAGAAGAAGATGATGTTCATGATGAATAAGTTGT
TCGTTCTAGCGCAGTCCTGTTTCCTATAATCTAGAGTCGACCTGCAGAAGCTTGGCCGCCATGGCCCAAC
TTGTTTATTGCAGCTTATAATGGTTACAAATAAAGCAATAGCATCACAAATTTCACAAATAAAGCATTTT
TTTCACTGCATTCTAGTTGTGGTTTGTCCAAACTCATCAATGTATCTTATCATGTCTGGATCGGGAATTA
ATTCGGCGCAGCACCATGGCCTGAAATAACCTCTGAAAGAGGAACTTGGTTAGGTACCTTCTGAGGCGGA
AAGAACCAGCTGTGGAATGTGTGTCAGTTAGGGTGTGGAAAGTCCCCAGGCTCCCCAGCAGGCAGAAGTA
TGCAAAGCATGCATCTCAATTAGTCAGCAACCAGGTGTGGAAAGTCCCCAGGCTCCCCAGCAGGCAGAAG
TATGCAAAGCATGCATCTCAATTAGTCAGCAACCATAGTCCCGCCCCTAACTCCGCCCATCCCGCCCCTA
ACTCCGCCCAGTTCCGCCCATTCTCCGCCCCATGGCTGACTAATTTTTTTTATTTATGCAGAGGCCGAGG
CCGCCTCGGCCTCTGAGCTATTCCAGAAGTAGTGAGGAGGCTTTTTTGGAGGCCTAGGCTTTTGCAAAAA
GCTGTTAACAGCTTGGCACTGGCCGTCGTTTTACAACGTCGTGACTGGGAAAACCCTGGCGTTACCCAAC
TTAATCGCCTTGCAGCACATCCCCCTTTCGCCAGCTGGCGTAATAGCGAAGAGGCCCGCACCGATCGCCC
TTCCCAACAGTTGCGCAGCCTGAATGGCGAATGGCGCCTGATGCGGTATTTTCTCCTTACGCATCTGTGC
GGTATTTCACACCGCATA
[142 nt withheld, positions 3169-3310]
C
[141 nt withheld, positions 3312-3452]
CCTTTGACGTTGGAGTCCACGTTCTTT
[37 nt withheld, positions 3480-3516]
ACCCTATCTCGGGCTATTCTTTTGATTTATAAGGGATTTTGCCGATTTCGGCCTATTGGTTAAAAAATGA
GCTGATTTAACAAAAATTTAACGCGAATTTTAACAAAATATTAACGTTTACAATTTTATGGTGCACTCTC
AGTACAATCTGCTCTGATGCCGCATAGTTAAGCCAGCCCCGACACCCGCCAACACCCGCTGACGCGCCCT
GACGGGCTTGTCTGCTCCCGGCATCCGCTTACAGACAAGCTGTGACCGTCTCCGGGAGCTGCATGTGTCA
GAGGTTTTCACCGTCATCACCGAAACGCGCGAGACGAAAGGGCCTCGTGATACGCCTATTTTTATAGGTT
AATGTCATGATAATAATGGTTTCTTAGACGTCAGGTGGCACTTTTCGGGGAAATGTGCGCGGAACCCCTA
TTTGTTTATTTTTCTAAATACATTCAAATATGTATCCGCTCATGAGACAATAACCCTGATAAATGCTTCA
ATAATATTGAAAAAGGAAGAGTATGAGTATTCAACATTTCCGTGTCGCCCTTATTCCCTTTTTTGCGGCA
TTTTGCCTTCCTGTTTTTGCTCACCCAGAAACGCTGGTGAAAGTAAAAGATGCTGAAGATCAGTTGGGTG
CACGAGTGGGTTACATCGAACTGGATCTCAACAGCGGTAAGATCCTTGAGAGTTTTCGCCCCGAAGAACG
TTTTCCAATGATGAGCACTTTTAAAGTTCTGCTATGTGGCGCGGTATTATCCCGTATTGACGCCGGGCAA
GAGCAACTCGGTCGCCGCATACACTATTCTCAGAATGACTTGGTTGAGTACTCACCAGTCACAGAAAAGC
ATCTTACGGATGGCATGACAGTAAGAGAATTATGCAGTGCTGCCATAACCATGAGTGATAACACTGCGGC
CAACTTACTTCTGACAACGATCGGAGGACCGAAGGAGCTAACCGCTTTTTTGCACAACATGGGGGATCAT
GTAACTCGCCTTGATCGTTGGGAACCGGAGCTGAATGAAGCCATACCAAACGACGAGCGTGACACCACGA
TGCCTGTAGCAATGGCAACAACGTTGCGCAAACTATTAACTGGCGAACTACTTACTCTAGCTTCCCGGCA
ACAATTAATAGACTGGATGGAGGCGGATAAAGTTGCAGGACCACTTCTGCGCTCGGCCCTTCCGGCTGGC
TGGTTTATTGCTGATAAATCTGGAGCCGGTGAGCGTGGGTCTCGCGGTATCATTGCAGCACTGGGGCCAG
ATGGTAAGCCCTCCCGTATCGTAGTTATCTACACGACGGGGAGTCAGGCAACTATGGATGAACGAAATAG
ACAGATCGCTGAGATAGGTGCCTCACTGATTAAGCATTGGTAACTGTCAGACCAAGTTTACTCATATATA
CTTTAGATTGATTTAAAACTTCATTTTTAATTTAAAAGGATCTAGGTGAAGATCCTTTTTGATAATCTCA
TGACCAAAATCCCTTAACGTGAGTTTTCGTTCCACTGAGCGTCAGACCCCGTAGAAAAGATCAAAGGATC
TTCTTGAGATCCTTTTTTTCTGCGCGTAATCTGCTGCTTGCAAACAAAAAAACCACCGCTACCAGCGGTG
GTTTGTTTGCCGGATCAAGAGCTACCAACTCTTTTTCCGAAGGTAACTGGCTTCAGCAGAGCGCAGATAC
CAAATACTGTTCTTCTAGTGTAGCCGTAGTTAGGCCACCACTTCAAGAACTCTGTAGCACCGCCTACATA
CCTCGCTCTGCTAATCCTGTTACCAGTGGCTGCTGCCAGTGGCGATAAGTCGTGTCTTACCGGGTTGGAC
TCAAGACGATAGTTACCGGATAAGGCGCAGCGGTCGGGCTGAACGGGGGGTTCGTGCACACAGCCCAGCT
TGGAGCGAACGACCTACACCGAACTGAGATACCTACAGCGTGAGCTATGAGAAAGCGCCACGCTTCCCGA
AGGGAGAAAGGCGGACAGGTATCCGGTAAGCGGCAGGGTCGGAACAGGAGAGCGCACGAGGGAGCTTCCA
GGGGGAAACGCCTGGTATCTTTATAGTCCTGTCGGGTTTCGCCACCTCTGACTTGAGCGTCGATTTTTGT
GATGCTCGTCAGGGGGGCGGAGCCTATGGAAAAACGCCAGCAACGCGGCCTTTTTACGGTTCCTGGCCTT
TTGCTGGCCTTTTGCTCACATGTTCTTTCCTGCGTTATCCCCTGATTCTGTGGATAACCGTATTACCGCC
TTTGAGTGAGCTGATACCGCTCGCCGCAGCCGAACGACCGAGCGCAGCGAGTCAGTGAGCGAGGAAGCGG
AAGAGCGCCCAATACGCAAACCGCCTCTCCCCGCGCGTTGGCCGATTCATTAATGCAGCTGGCACGACAG
GTTTCCCGACTGGAAAGCGGGCAGTGAGCGCAACGCAATTAATGTGAGTTAGCTCACTCATTAGGCACCC
CAGGCTTTACACTTTATGCTTCCGGCTCGTATGTTGTGTGGAATTGTGAGCGGATAACAATTTCACACAG
GAAACAGCTATGACATGATTACGAATTAA
Features (pLannotate 1.2.2; 22 found; start..end, strand, type, name):
     14..393     +  enhancer       CMV enhancer: human cytomegalovirus immediate early enhancer
    394..597     +  promoter       CMV promoter: human cytomegalovirus (CMV) immediate early promoter
    733..776     +  intron         CMV intron (fragment): modified intron A from human cytomegalovirus
    828..846     +  promoter       SP6 promoter: promoter for bacteriophage SP6 RNA polymerase
    850..887     +  CDS            IgH signal sequence (fragment): signal sequence from the mouse immunoglobulin heavy chain variable region
    939..1653    +  CDS            SiriusGFP (fragment): enhanced GFP (EGFP) derivative that exhibits robust folding and enhanced photostability (Zhong et al., 2019) mammalian codon-optimized
   1659..2201    +  CDS            HMGB1 (fragment): HMGB1_BOVIN - Also known as HMG1. Experimental evidence at protein level: Swiss-Prot protein existence level 1. In the extracellular compartment (following either active secretion or passive release)involved in regulation of the inflammatory response. Fully reduced HGMB1 (which subsequently gets oxidized after release) in association with CXCL12 mediates the recruitment of inflammatory cells during the initial phase of tissue injury; the CXCL12:HMGB1 complex triggers CXCR4 homodimerization (By similarity). Induces the migration of monocyte-derived immature dendritic cells and seems to regulate
   2340..2357    +  misc_feature   MCS (fragment): pUC18/19 multiple cloning site
   2378..2512    +  polyA_signal   SV40 poly(A) signal: SV40 polyadenylation signal
   2581..2938    +  promoter       SV40 promoter: SV40 enhancer and early promoter
   2957..3111    +  CDS            lacZα (fragment): LacZα fragment of β-galactosidase; lacZ fragment
   3117..3168    -  misc_feature   bom (fragment): basis of mobility region from pBR322
   3187..3567    +  rep_origin     M13 ori (sequence partly withheld): M13 bacteriophage origin of replication; arrow indicates direction of (+) strand synthesis
   3643..3692    -  misc_feature   bom (fragment): basis of mobility region from pBR322
   3794..3829    -  CDS            rop (fragment): Rop protein, which maintains plasmids at low copy number; rop
   3924..4028    +  promoter       AmpR promoter: bla
   4029..4889    +  CDS            AmpR: β-lactamase; bla; confers resistance to ampicillin, carbenicillin, and related antibiotics
   5060..5648    +  rep_origin     ori: high-copy-number ColE1/pMB1/pBR322/pUC origin of replication
   5831..5923    +  CDS            lacI (fragment): lac repressor; lacI; The lac repressor binds to the lac operator to inhibit transcription in E. coli. This inhibition can be relieved by adding lactose or isopropyl-β-D-thiogalactopyranoside (IPTG).
   5936..5957    +  protein_bind   CAP binding site: CAP binding activates transcription in the presence of cAMP. E. coli catabolite activator protein
   5972..6002    +  promoter       lac promoter: promoter for the E. coli lac operon
   6010..6026    +  protein_bind   lac operator: The lac repressor binds to the lac operator to inhibit transcription in E. coli. This inhibition can be relieved by adding lactose or isopropyl-β-D-thiogalactopyranoside (IPTG). lac repressor encoded by lacI
