[The description below was written by a language model from this plasmid's Addgene catalogue record and pLannotate feature annotations shown in this document.]
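Description:
pRK5_msfGFP-HMGB1-Shuffled 8 is a mammalian expression plasmid of about 6.1 kb built on the pRK5 backbone and intended for overexpression of a fluorescently tagged variant of human HMGB1. In bacteria it is maintained as a high-copy plasmid through a ColE1/pUC-type origin and selected with ampicillin via the β-lactamase (AmpR) gene. The backbone also carries an M13 phage origin for single-stranded DNA production and assorted remnants of older cloning vectors (fragments of lacZα, lacI, rop and bom, plus a lac promoter/operator region). These appear to be vestigial rather than functional parts of the design.

The expression cassette is driven by the human cytomegalovirus immediate-early enhancer and promoter, followed by a fragment of CMV intron A and an SP6 phage promoter that could serve for in vitro transcription. The open reading frame encodes msfGFP (monomeric superfolder GFP, matched by the annotation software to a related EGFP derivative) fused to the N terminus of the HMGB1 insert, and transcripts are terminated by an SV40 polyadenylation signal. An SV40 enhancer/early promoter lies downstream of the cassette. The HMGB1 annotation is partial, leaving unannotated sequence before the cloning-site remnant. This would fit the "Shuffled 8" part of the name referring to a rearranged sequence segment, but the record does not define what was shuffled. A short fragment annotated as an IgH signal sequence upstream of the GFP is likely a backbone remnant. The plasmid was assembled by Gibson cloning and comes from a study probing biomolecular condensate microenvironments, where GFP fusions of this kind allow the localisation and behaviour of the variant to be imaged in transfected cells.
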