Addgene plasmid #237656: pRK5_msfGFP-HMGB1-Shuffled 8
Purpose: For overexpression of msfGFP-HMGB1-Shuffled 8
Depositing lab: Denes Hnisz. Depositing organization: Max Planck Institute for Molecular Genetics. Publication: Probing condensate microenvironments with a micropeptide killswitch. Zhang Y, Stoppelkamp I, Fernandez-Pernas P, Allram M, Charman M, Magalhaes AP, Piedavent-Salomon M, Sommer G, Sung YC, Meyer K, Grams N, Halko E, Dongre S, Meierhofer D, Malszycki M, Ilik IA, Aktas T, Kraushar ML, Vastenhouw N, Weitzman MD, Grebien F, Niskanen H, Hnisz D. Nature. 2025 Jun 4. doi: 10.1038/s41586-025-09141-5. PubMed 40468084.
Backbone
  Vector backbone: pRK5
  Vector type: Mammalian Expression
Growth in bacteria
  Bacterial resistance: Ampicillin, 100 μg/mL
  Growth temperature: 37°C
  Growth strain: DH5alpha
  Copy number: High Copy
Gene/Insert
  Gene/Insert name: HMGB1-Shuffled 8
  Species: H. sapiens (human)
  Entrez Gene: HMGB1 (a.k.a. HMG-1, HMG1, HMG3, SBP-1)
  Tag / fusion protein: msfGFP (N terminal on insert)
  Cloning method: Gibson Cloning
Terms and licenses: Academic/Nonprofit Terms; Industry Terms: Not Available to Industry
How to cite: pRK5_msfGFP-HMGB1-Shuffled 8 was a gift from Denes Hnisz (Addgene plasmid # 237656 ; http://n2t.net/addgene:237656 ; RRID:Addgene_237656)
